Addgene plasmid #175920: pDL156
Purpose: pENTRY for Gateway LR reaction
Depositing lab: Nemo Peeters. Depositing organization: CNRS UMR 2594, INRA UMR 0441, Laboratoire des Interactions Plantes Micro-organismes (LIPM). Publication: An NLR integrated domain toolkit to identify plant pathogen effector targets. Landry D, Mila I, Sabbagh CRR, Zaffuto M, Pouzet C, Tremousaygue D, Dabos P, Deslandes L, Peeters N. Plant J. 2023 Sep;115(5):1443-1457. doi: 10.1111/tpj.16331. Epub 2023 Jul 24. PubMed 37248633.
Backbone
  Vector backbone: pDONOR207
  Vector type: pENTRY clone
Growth in bacteria
  Bacterial resistance: Gentamicin, 10 μg/mL
  Growth temperature: 37°C
  Growth strain: DH5alpha
  Copy number: High Copy
Gene/Insert
  Gene/Insert name: ID#45
  Species: Brachypodium distachyon
  Cloning method: Gateway Cloning
  Sequencing primers: 5′ n/a
Terms and licenses: Academic/Nonprofit Terms; Industry Terms: Not Available to Industry
Depositor comments: Please visit https://www.biorxiv.org/content/10.1101/2021.08.23.457316v2 for bioRxiv preprint.
How to cite: pDL156 was a gift from Nemo Peeters (Addgene plasmid # 175920 ; http://n2t.net/addgene:175920 ; RRID:Addgene_175920)
