[The description below was written by a language model from this plasmid's Addgene catalogue record and pLannotate feature annotations shown in this document.]
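Description:
pDL156 is a Gateway entry clone built in the pDONR207-type donor backbone (recorded as "pDONOR207"), intended as the substrate for LR recombination into destination vectors. It is a 6,289 nt, high-copy plasmid maintained in E. coli through a ColE1/pUC-type origin and selected with gentamicin. Resistance comes from the aacC1 gentamicin acetyltransferase gene, which sits downstream of a class 1 integron Pc promoter. The feature table also detects two fragments of a kanamycin phosphotransferase gene flanking the gentamicin cassette. These appear to be interrupted backbone remnants rather than a functional marker, and kanamycin is not listed as a selection. rrnB T1 and T2 terminators lie upstream of the cloning region, where they help insulate the insert from read-through transcription.

The payload, named ID#45 and attributed to Brachypodium distachyon, occupies roughly 2.9 kb between attL1 and attL2. LR Clonase uses these sites to transfer the insert directionally into any attR-containing destination vector. No promoter, tag or reporter is annotated within the attL-flanked region, as expected for an entry clone whose expression elements are supplied by the destination vector. Automated annotation finds homology-based matches in the insert to the rice NLR immune receptor RGA5 and to an Arabidopsis MAP kinase (MPK14). This is consistent with a plant NLR sequence carrying a kinase-like integrated domain, but the matches are similarity hits to other species, and the record does not define the exact boundaries or identity of ID#45. The associated publication describes a toolkit of NLR integrated domains for identifying targets of plant pathogen effectors, so pDL156 presumably serves as one member of that collection.
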