Features (pLannotate 1.2.2; 12 found; start..end, strand, type, name):
     28..127     +  protein_bind   attL1: mutant version of attL; recombination site for the Gateway® LR reaction LR Clonase™
    154..1629    +  CDS            RGA5 (fragment): RGA5R_ORYSJ - Experimental evidence at protein level: Swiss-Prot protein existence level 1. Disease resistance (R) protein that recognizes the AVR-Pia and AVR1-CO39 effector avirulence proteins from M.oryzae. Resistance proteins guard the plant against pathogens that contain an appropriate avirulence protein via an indirect interaction with this avirulence protein. That triggers a defense system including the hypersensitive response, which restricts the pathogen growth. Contribution of RGA4 is required to recognize the effector avirulence proteins AVR-Pia and AVR1-CO39 from M.oryzae (PubMed:21
   2530..3045    +  CDS            MPK14 (fragment): MPK14_ARATH - Experimental evidence at protein level: Swiss-Prot protein existence level 1. From Arabidopsis thaliana (Mouse-ear cress).
   3047..3146    -  protein_bind   attL2: mutant version of attL; recombination site for the Gateway® LR reaction LR Clonase™
   3269..3895    +  CDS            KanR (fragment): aminoglycoside phosphotransferase; aph(3')-Ia; confers resistance to kanamycin in bacteria or G418 (Geneticin®) in eukaryotes
   3929..4462    -  CDS            GmR: gentamycin acetyltransferase; aacC1; confers resistance to gentamycin
   4651..4679    -  promoter       Pc promoter: intI1 (promoter lies within the coding sequence); class 1 integron promoter
   4657..5004    -  CDS            YPR2_ECOLX (fragment): Protein predicted: Swiss-Prot protein existence level 4. From Escherichia coli.
   5009..5193    +  CDS            KanR (fragment): aminoglycoside phosphotransferase; aph(3')-Ia; confers resistance to kanamycin in bacteria or G418 (Geneticin®) in eukaryotes
   5336..5924    +  rep_origin     ori: high-copy-number ColE1/pMB1/pBR322/pUC origin of replication
   6059..6086    -  terminator     rrnB T2 terminator: transcription terminator T2 from the E. coli rrnB gene
   6218..6261    +  terminator     rrnB T1 terminator: Escherichia coli rrnB; transcription terminator T1 from the E. coli rrnB gene
>Addgene plasmid #175920 | pDL156 | addgene full sequence | sequence record 375476 | Addgene NGS Result
GTTAACGCTAGCATGGATCTCGGGCCCCAAATAATGATTTTATTTTGACTGATAGTGACCTGTTCGTTGC
AACAAATTGATGAGCAATGCTTTTTTATAATGCCAACTTTGTACAAAAAAGCAGGCTTCGAAGGAGATAG
AACCATGGCAACACATGCAACTACACCAGCAAGTGCCAGATTATCGAATGTTCGATCACTCTTCTATTTT
GGACTGTTTAACTGCATGCCCTCATTCATGGTGTTTAAGCTTCTCCGGGTTTTAATCCTTAATTTTTGGG
GTGATCCTGGAAATACGAGTTTCAACCTTACAGGAATTTGTGAACTGGTTTGGTTGAGATATCTGCAGGT
CTCATGTAATGTCACCGTAAAGCTACCAGATCAGATTGAATCGATGGGACACTTGGAAACACTGGAAATA
AAGGCAAAAGTATATGCTGTTCCACTGGACATTGTTCGACTTTCGAGCTTGTCACATCTCCATCTTCGAG
GCGGGACAATACCTAATGGGATTGGGTGCATGAGATCTCTACGTACACTCAAGTATTTTGACCTCGTCAA
TAAGTCTGTAGACAATTTACGGGGCCTTGGCGAGCTAGCAAACCTGCGGGATCTCCATCTCACATATTCA
TCATCCCTGCCTAGTGAACATTTGAAGAGAAATCTGATAGCTCTGGCCTCTTCACTTGGGAAACTTTGTA
ACCTCAAATCTCTCACTTTGGCTTCTGAAACTGCTGCCACAGTTGTTCCCTTTGATGGCTCTATTAGCAT
GTCTTCTACTCCCGCCTTTCTCGAGAGACTTGAGTTGTTACCATCCATTTGCATCTTTTCCAGACTGCCC
AAGTGGATCTTTCAGTTCCAAAAACTCTGCATTTTGAAAGTTGCTGTTAGAGAACTGCTGGCGAATGATA
TTGATAGCATCACAGGATTACCATCCCTCACAGTTCTCTCATTATGTGTCCATACAGCTCCTGGCCAAAG
GATCGTCTTCAACGACGGGGCTTTCCCAGTTCTCAAGTATTTCAAGTTTAGGTGTGGTGTCCTTTCCATG
TCTTTCATGGCTGGGGCCATGCCCAATCTTCGTAGGCTCAAGTTAGGTTTCAACACCCACGTCGGGGAGA
AGTACGGCAATATGCTTGCCGGAATTGAGCACCTTTTAAATCTCCAGGACATTGCTGGAAAAATTGGGGT
TGCCACCGAATCTGACAGGAAGGCTGCAGAGTCTGCGATCAAGGGCGCCATTAGCAAGCATCCACAGAGT
CCTATGCTTAACGTACAATGGGTGGATCTGGTTGAGGAAGAATATCATGCTTCAGAGAAACAGCATGGGA
GGCAAGAAAAAGGCTTATCAGGTGAAAACCACGCGGTTTTAGAGAAAGCTAAAGATACGAAGAAACATGC
TGATAGCGGGGTGTCTCAACTTCCCGATCTTCCATCAACTGTTTCTTCAAGTCGCCTGAAGTCAGAAAAC
ATAGCTCAAGCTAGTAAACATCATGTCCTGGAGAGCATGTTATGTGATGAAAGCGCCCAGCCAGAAAGTC
TTGAGGTATCAGTCTTGGAGGACATCACGAACAATTTCTCTGATGATCAAGAGATCAGTAAAAATAGGTT
CGTAGTAGTTTACAAGGGAGAGCTTCAAAATGGGAGTGTTGTTGTTGTCAAGAGGTTTACAATTGCAATT
GATTACAACCTATTTCTCGATGCGGTTGACTGCCTGATGAGTGTTAAGCACAACAACATAGTGCGATTTC
TAGGTTACTGTGCTAACTCACAAGAGAATGCGGCAAAGGAAGGAAGCAAAAGTGTGTCTGTAGTGACGCA
AGAGAGGTTGTGCTGCTTCGAGTATCTACGCAATGGAAATCTTCAGATGCATCTTACTGATGAATCTTGT
GGATTTGACTGGCAAATGTGGTATCAAATAATTGAAGGAATTTGTCAGGGTGTGCATTATCTTCATAACA
AAAGTATTACTCCTTTAGACCTCAATCCAGCCAATATAATGTTTGATGACAAAATGGTACCAAAAATAGT
GCATTATGCTTATACAAGATTCTTGGGTGAAGCCACAAGTCCTGTCCTTACAAATATCGGCGACTCATTG
GCATACATGGCACCAGAATACTTCGGTTTTGGAGAAATCACATCCAAGTCTGACATATACAGTTTGGGGG
TTATAATTATGCAGATAGTGACTGGAGAAAATAAAAAGGACTTCCCAAGCATACAAAGTGTACTTGAAAG
TTGGAGAAGTAGGTTGGAATCAGATGGATCGCAGGGGCACACATCACTGGAAACATGTTACCTTCAAGTA
AATTTATGCTATCTGATAGGGATAAGATGCATAGAGCATGACCCGGGAAAAAGACCCAATACACGGGATA
TCATCGATAGCCTTGATACATTGGAAATTATGGAATGTTTAGTTAAACATGACGTAGGTAATTCATCTCT
AGAACAGATGTTGGTCTGTTCTAAAGTTGAAGAACCAAAAGCATTACCAGCTCCCCCATCAGTGTCTTGT
AAGTTGAAAATGGCGATGATGGTGGATCCTCCTAATGGCACGGGAAACCATGGGAAGCACTACTACACGA
TGTGGCAAACCATGTTTGAGATCGACACCAAGTACATGCCGATCAAGCCCATCGGAAGAGGAGCTTATGG
GATAGTTTGCTCCTCTACAAATCAGGAGAACAACGAGAAGGTTGCGATAAAAAAGATAAACAATGTCTTT
GACAACCGCGTGGATGCACTGAGGACGCTGCGGGAGTTGAAACTCCTTCGGCACTTGCGTCATGAGAATG
TTATTGCTTTGAAGGACATAATGATGCCTGTACATAGGAGGAGCTTCAAGGATGTTTACTTGGTCTTTGA
ACTTATGGATACTGATCTGCATCAGATAATCAAGTCATCTCAACCGCTTTCCAATGACCACTGCCAATAT
TTCCTTTTTCAGCTACTCCGAGGTCTGAAGTACCTTCATTCAGCAGGGATACTCCATAGAGACCTGAAGC
CAGGGAACCTTCTGGTTAATGCAAACTGTGATCTGGACCCAGCTTTCTTGTACAAAGTTGGCATTATAAG
AAAGCATTGCTTATCAATTTGTTGCAACGAACAGGTCACTATCAGTCAAAATAAAATCATTATTTGCCAT
CCAGCTGCAGCTCTGGCCCGTGTCTCAAAATCTCTGATGTTACATTGCACAAGATAAAAATATATCATCA
TGAACAATAAAACTGTCTGCTTACATAAACAGTAATACAAGGGGTGTTATGAGCCATATTCAACGGGAAA
CGTCGAGGCCGCGATTAAATTCCAACATGGATGCTGATTTATATGGGTATAAATGGGCTCGCGATAATGT
CGGGCAATCAGGTGCGACAATCTATCGCTTGTATGGGAAGCCCGATGCGCCAGAGTTGTTTCTGAAACAT
GGCAAAGGTAGCGTTGCCAATGATGTTACAGATGAGATGGTCAGACTAAACTGGCTGACGGAATTTATGC
CTCTTCCGACCATCAAGCATTTTATCCGTACTCCTGATGATGCATGGTTACTCACCACTGCGATCCCCGG
AAAAACAGCATTCCAGGTATTAGAAGAATATCCTGATTCAGGTGAAAATATTGTTGATGCGCTGGCAGTG
TTCCTGCGCCGGTTGCATTCGATTCCTGTTTGTAATTGTCCTTTTAACAGCGATCGCGTATTTCGTCTCG
CTCAGGCGCAATCACGAATGAATAACGGTTTGGTTGATGCGAGTGATTTTGATGACGAGCGTAATGGCTG
GCCTGTTGAACAAGTCTGGAAAGAAATGCATAAACTTTTGCCATTCTCACCGGATTCAGTCGTCACTCAT
GGTGATTTCTCACTTGATAACCTTATTTTTGACGAGGGGAAATTAGGCCGGGAAGCCGATCTCGGCTTGA
ACGAATTGTTAGGTGGCGGTACTTGGGTCGATATCAAAGTGCATCACTTCTTCCCGTATGCCCAACTTTG
TATAGAGAGCCACTGCGGGATCGTCACCGTAATCTGCTTGCACGTAGATCACATAAGCACCAAGCGCGTT
GGCCTCATGCTTGAGGAGATTGATGAGCGCGGTGGCAATGCCCTGCCTCCGGTGCTCGCCGGAGACTGCG
AGATCATAGATATAGATCTCACTACGCGGCTGCTCAAACTTGGGCAGAACGTAAGCCGCGAGAGCGCCAA
CAACCGCTTCTTGGTCGAAGGCAGCAAGCGCGATGAATGTCTTACTACGGAGCAAGTTCCCGAGGTAATC
GGAGTCCGGCTGATGTTGGGAGTAGGTGGCTACGTCTCCGAACTCACGACCGAAAAGATCAAGAGCAGCC
CGCATGGATTTGACTTGGTCAGGGCCGAGCCTACATGTGCGAATGATGCCCATACTTGAGCCACCTAACT
TTGTTTTAGGGCGACTGCCCTGCTGCGTAACATCGTTGCTGCTGCGTAACATCGTTGCTGCTCCATAACA
TCAAACATCGACCCACGGCGTAACGCGCTTGCTGCTTGGATGCCCGAGGCATAGACTGTACAAAAAAACA
GTCATAACAAGCCATGAAAACCGCCACTGCGCCGTTACCACCGCTGCGTTCGGTCAAGGTTCTGGACCAG
TTGCGTGAGCGCATACGCTACTTGCATTACAGTTTACGAACCGAACAGGCTTATGTCAACTGGGTTCGTG
CCTTCATCCGTTTCCACGGTGTGCGTCACCCGGCAACCTTGGGCAGCAGCGAAGTCGAGGCATTTCTGTC
CTGGCTGGCGAACGAGCGCAAGGTTTCGGTCTCCACGCATCGTCAGGCATTGGCGGCCTTGCTGTTCTTC
TACGGCAAGGTGCTGTGCACGGATCTGCCCTGGCTTCAGGAGATCGGAAGACCTCGGCCGTCGCGGCGCT
TGCCGGTGGTGCTGACCCCGGATGAAGTGGTTCGCATCCTCGGTTTTCTGGAAGGCGAGCATCGTTTGTT
CGCCCAGGACTCTAGCTATAGTTCTAGTGGTTGGCTACTAATAGGTTGTATTGATGTTGGACGAGTCGGA
ATCGCAGACCGATACCAGGATCTTGCCATCCTATGGAACTGCCTCGGTGAGTTTTCTCCTTCATTACAGA
AACGGCTTTTTCAAAAATATGGTATTGATAATCCTGATATGAATAAATTGCAGTTTCATTTGATGCTCGA
TGAGTTTTTCTAATCAGAATTGGTTAATTGGTTGTAACACTGGCAGAGCATTACGCTGACTTGACGGGAC
GGCGCAAGCTCATGACCAAAATCCCTTAACGTGAGTTTTCGTTCCACTGAGCGTCAGACCCCGTAGAAAA
GATCAAAGGATCTTCTTGAGATCCTTTTTTTCTGCGCGTAATCTGCTGCTTGCAAACAAAAAAACCACCG
CTACCAGCGGTGGTTTGTTTGCCGGATCAAGAGCTACCAACTCTTTTTCCGAAGGTAACTGGCTTCAGCA
GAGCGCAGATACCAAATACTGTTCTTCTAGTGTAGCCGTAGTTAGGCCACCACTTCAAGAACTCTGTAGC
ACCGCCTACATACCTCGCTCTGCTAATCCTGTTACCAGTGGCTGCTGCCAGTGGCGATAAGTCGTGTCTT
ACCGGGTTGGACTCAAGACGATAGTTACCGGATAAGGCGCAGCGGTCGGGCTGAACGGGGGGTTCGTGCA
CACAGCCCAGCTTGGAGCGAACGACCTACACCGAACTGAGATACCTACAGCGTGAGCTATGAGAAAGCGC
CACGCTTCCCGAAGGGAGAAAGGCGGACAGGTATCCGGTAAGCGGCAGGGTCGGAACAGGAGAGCGCACG
AGGGAGCTTCCAGGGGGAAACGCCTGGTATCTTTATAGTCCTGTCGGGTTTCGCCACCTCTGACTTGAGC
GTCGATTTTTGTGATGCTCGTCAGGGGGGCGGAGCCTATGGAAAAACGCCAGCAACGCGGCCTTTTTACG
GTTCCTGGCCTTTTGCTGGCCTTTTGCTCACATGTTCTTTCCTGCGTTATCCCCTGATTCTGTGGATAAC
CGTATTACCGCTAGCCAGGAAGAGTTTGTAGAAACGCAAAAAGGCCATCCGTCAGGATGGCCTTCTGCTT
AGTTTGATGCCTGGCAGTTTATGGCGGGCGTCCTGCCCGCCACCCTCCGGGCCGTTGCTTCACAACGTTC
AAATCCGCTCCCGGCGGATTTGTCCTACTCAGGAGAGCGTTCACCGACAAACAACAGATAAAACGAAAGG
CCCAGTCTTCCGACTGAGCCTTTCGTTTTATTTGATGCCTGGCAGTTCCCTACTCTCGC
